>Addgene plasmid #171805 | pCRISPaint-mNeon-BlastR [M1G] | addgene full sequence | sequence record 337976 | Addgene NGS Result
AATAAAATATCTTTATTTTCATTACATCTGTGTGTTGGTTTTTTGTGTGAATCGATAGTACTAACATACG
CTCTCCATCAAAACAAAACGAAACAAAACAAACTAGCAAAATAGGCTGTCCCCAGTGCAAGTGCAGGTGC
CAGAACATTTCTCTTAATGATAGCTAGGATCGCTAGCGGGCCAGTACCCAAAAAGCGGGGGGTCTGGTGG
CAGTGGAGGGGGATCCGTGAGCAAGGGCGAGGAGGATAACGCCTCTCTCCCAGCGACACATGAGTTACAC
ATCTTTGGCTCCATCAACGGTGTGGACTTTGACATGGTGGGTCAGGGCACCGGCAATCCAAATGATGGTT
ATGAGGAGTTAAACCTGAAGTCCACCAAGGGTGACCTCCAGTTCTCCCCCTGGATTCTGGTCCCTCATAT
CGGGTATGGCTTCCATCAGTACCTGCCCTACCCTGACGGGATGTCGCCTTTCCAGGCCGCCATGGTAGAT
GGCTCCGGATACCAAGTCCATCGCACAATGCAGTTTGAAGATGGTGCCTCCCTTACTGTTAACTACCGCT
ACACCTACGAGGGAAGCCACATCAAAGGAGAGGCCCAGGTGAAGGGGACTGGTTTCCCTGCTGACGGTCC
TGTGATGACCAACTCGCTGACCGCTGCGGACTGGTGCAGGTCGAAGAAGACTTACCCCAACGACAAAACC
ATCATCAGTACCTTTAAGTGGAGTTACACCACTGGAAATGGCAAGCGCTACCGGAGCACTGCGCGGACCA
CCTACACCTTTGCCAAGCCAATGGCGGCTAACTATCTGAAGAACCAGCCGATGTACGTGTTCCGTAAGAC
GGAGCTCAAGCACTCCAAGACCGAGCTCAACTTCAAGGAGTGGCAAAAGGCCTTTACCGATGTGATGGGC
ATGGACGAGCTGTACAAGGGATCCGGAGAGGGCAGAGGAAGTCTGCTAACATGCGGTGACGTCGAGGAGA
ATCCTGGCCCAGGGAAGACCTTCAACATCTCTCAGCAGGATCTGGAGCTGGTGGAGGTCGCCACTGAGAA
GATCACCATGCTCTATGAGGACAACAAGCACCATGTCGGGGCGGCCATCAGGACCAAGACTGGGGAGATC
ATCTCTGCTGTCCACATTGAGGCCTACATTGGCAGGGTCACTGTCTGTGCTGAAGCCATTGCCATTGGGT
CTGCTGTGAGCAACGGGCAGAAGGACTTTGACACCATTGTGGCTGTCAGGCACCCCTACTCTGATGAGGT
GGACAGATCCATCAGGGTGGTCAGCCCCTGTGGCATGTGCAGAGAGCTCATCTCTGACTATGCTCCTGAC
TGCTTTGTGCTCATTGAGATGAATGGCAAGCTGGTCAAAACCACCATTGAGGAACTCATCCCCCTCAAGT
ACACCAGGAACTAACACCTGGTGCATGACCCGCAAGCCCGGTGCCTGAGCGGCCCGCTTCGAGCAGACAT
GATAAGATACATTGATGAGTTTGGACAAACCACAACTAGAATGCAGTGAAAAAAATGCTTTATTTGTGAA
ATTTGTGATGCTATTGCTTTATTTGTAACCATTATAAGCTGCAATAAACAAGTTAACAACAACAATTGCA
TTCATTTTATGTTTCAGGTTCAGGGGGAGGTGTGGGAGGTTTTTTAAAGCAAGTAAAACCTCTACAAATG
TGGTAAAATCGATAAGGATCCGTCGACCGATGCCCTTGAGAGCCTTCAACCCAGTCAGCTCCTTCCGGTG
GGCGCGGGGCATGACTATCGTCGCCGCACTTATGACTGTCTTCTTTATCATGCAACTCGTAGGACAGGTG
CCGGCAGCGCTCTTCCGCTTCCTCGCTCACTGACTCGCTGCGCTCGGTCGTTCGGCTGCGGCGAGCGGTA
TCAGCTCACTCAAAGGCGGTAATACGGTTATCCACAGAATCAGGGGATAACGCAGGAAAGAACATGTGAG
CAAAAGGCCAGCAAAAGGCCAGGAACCGTAAAAAGGCCGCGTTGCTGGCGTTTTTCCATAGGCTCCGCCC
CCCTGACGAGCATCACAAAAATCGACGCTCAAGTCAGAGGTGGCGAAACCCGACAGGACTATAAAGATAC
CAGGCGTTTCCCCCTGGAAGCTCCCTCGTGCGCTCTCCTGTTCCGACCCTGCCGCTTACCGGATACCTGT
CCGCCTTTCTCCCTTCGGGAAGCGTGGCGCTTTCTCATAGCTCACGCTGTAGGTATCTCAGTTCGGTGTA
GGTCGTTCGCTCCAAGCTGGGCTGTGTGCACGAACCCCCCGTTCAGCCCGACCGCTGCGCCTTATCCGGT
AACTATCGTCTTGAGTCCAACCCGGTAAGACACGACTTATCGCCACTGGCAGCAGCCACTGGTAACAGGA
TTAGCAGAGCGAGGTATGTAGGCGGTGCTACAGAGTTCTTGAAGTGGTGGCCTAACTACGGCTACACTAG
AAGAACAGTATTTGGTATCTGCGCTCTGCTGAAGCCAGTTACCTTCGGAAAAAGAGTTGGTAGCTCTTGA
TCCGGCAAACAAACCACCGCTGGTAGCGGTGGTTTTTTTGTTTGCAAGCAGCAGATTACGCGCAGAAAAA
AAGGATCTCAAGAAGATCCTTTGATCTTTTCTACGGGGTCTGACGCTCAGTGGAACGAAAACTCACGTTA
AGGGATTTTGGTCATGAGATTATCAAAAAGGATCTTCACCTAGATCCTTTTAAATTAAAAATGAAGTTTT
AAATCAATCTAAAGTATATATGAGTAAACTTGGTCTGACAGCGGCCGCAAATGCTAAACCACTGCAGTGG
TTACCAGTGCTTGATCAGTGAGGCACCGATCTCAGCGATCTGCCTATTTCGTTCGTCCATAGTGGCCTGA
CTCCCCGTCGTGTAGATCACTACGATTCGTGAGGGCTTACCATCAGGCCCCAGCGCAGCAATGATGCCGC
GAGAGCCGCGTTCACCGGCCCCCGATTTGTCAGCAATGAACCAGCCAGCAGGGAGGGCCGAGCGAAGAAG
TGGTCCTGCTACTTTGTCCGCCTCCATCCAGTCTATGAGCTGCTGTCGTGATGCTAGAGTAAGAAGTTCG
CCAGTGAGTAGTTTCCGAAGAGTTGTGGCCATTGCTACTGGCATCGTGGTATCACGCTCGTCGTTCGGTA
TGGCTTCGTTCAACTCTGGTTCCCAGCGGTCAAGCCGGGTCACATGATCACCCATATTATGAAGAAATGC
AGTCAGCTCCTTAGGGCCTCCGATCGTTGTCAGAAGTAAGTTGGCCGCGGTGTTGTCGCTCATGGTAATG
GCAGCACTACACAATTCTCTTACCGTCATGCCATCCGTAAGATGCTTTTCCGTGACCGGCGAGTACTCAA
CCAAGTCGTTTTGTGAGTAGTGTATACGGCGACCAAGCTGCTCTTGCCCGGCGTCTATACGGGACAACAC
CGCGCCACATAGCAGTACTTTGAAAGTGCTCATCATCGGGAATCGTTCTTCGGGGCGGAAAGACTCAAGG
ATCTTGCCGCTATTGAGATCCAGTTCGATATAGCCCACTCTTGCACCCAGTTGATCTTCAGCATCTTTTA
CTTTCACCAGCGTTTCGGGGTGTGCAAAAACAGGCAAGCAAAATGCCGCAAAGAAGGGAATGAGTGCGAC
ACGAAAATGTTGGATGCTCATACTCGTCCTTTTTCAATATTATTGAAGCATTTATCAGAGTTACTAGTAC
GTCTCTCAAGGATAAGTAAGTAATATTAAGGTACGGGAGGTATTGGACAGGCCGC
Features (pLannotate 1.2.2; 11 found; start..end, strand, type, name):
      1..49      +  polyA_signal   poly(A) signal: synthetic polyadenylation signal
     63..154     +  misc_feature   pause site: RNA polymerase II transcriptional pause signal from the human α2 globin gene
    227..928     +  CDS            mNeonGreen: bright monomeric yellow-green fluorescent protein derived from LanYFP (Shaner et al., 2013)
    995..1411    +  CDS            bsr: BSR_BACCE - Experimental evidence at protein level: Swiss-Prot protein existence level 1. Catalyzes the deamination of the cytosine moiety of the antibiotics blasticidin S, cytomycin and acetylblasticidin S. From Bacillus cereus.
   1415..1448    +  CDS            PuroR (fragment): puromycin N-acetyltransferase; pac from Streptomyces alboniger; confers resistance to puromycin
   1473..1594    -  polyA_signal   SV40 poly(A) signal: SV40 polyadenylation signal
   1617..1685    -  CDS            large T antigen (fragment): large T antigen from SV40 (simian virus 40)
   1701..1833    +  CDS            TcR (fragment): tetracycline efflux protein; tet; confers resistance to tetracycline
   2013..2601    -  rep_origin     ori: high-copy-number ColE1/pMB1/pBR322/pUC origin of replication
   2801..3661    -  CDS            AmpR: β-lactamase confers resistance to ampicillin, carbenicillin, and related antibiotics
   3662..3703    -  promoter       AmpR promoter (fragment): bla
