[The description below was written by a language model from this plasmid's Addgene catalogue record and pLannotate feature annotations shown in this document.]
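Description:
pCRISPaint-mNeon-BlastR [M1G] is a 3,765 bp universal donor plasmid for gene tagging in mammalian cells. It is built on the pCRISPaint backbone and used in the CRISPitope method. It is propagated in E. coli as a high-copy plasmid through a ColE1/pUC-type origin and selected with ampicillin via the β-lactamase gene. Blasticidin is the selectable marker in the target cells.

The payload is an 1,188 bp mNeonGreen-T2A-BlastR cassette. The bright monomeric yellow-green fluorescent protein mNeonGreen, derived from Branchiostoma lanceolatum, is followed by a T2A self-cleaving peptide named in the insert description but not annotated separately. Next comes the Bacillus cereus blasticidin S deaminase gene (bsr), followed by an annotated SV40 polyadenylation signal. No eukaryotic promoter is annotated upstream of the cassette. This fits the CRISPaint design, in which the donor is inserted at a nuclease-cut site in an endogenous gene so that the tag and marker are expressed as an in-frame fusion from the host locus. Replacing the initiating methionine of BlastR with glycine (M1G) presumably prevents independent translation initiation of the resistance gene, which would tie blasticidin resistance to correct in-frame integration, although the record does not state the rationale. A synthetic poly(A) signal and an RNA polymerase II pause site lie upstream of the cassette and likely suppress read-through transcription from the backbone.

The short PuroR, SV40 large T antigen and TcR fragments in the automated annotation look like non-functional remnants or partial matches. The record does not list any epitope sequence in this particular donor.
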