Addgene plasmid #171805: pCRISPaint-mNeon-BlastR [M1G]
Purpose: Universal donor plasmid for CRISPitope method encoding mNeon fluorescent protein and blasticidin resistance cassette [p.M1G]
Depositing lab: Michael Hoelzel. Depositing organization: Universitaetsklinikum Bonn. Publication: Adoptive T Cell Therapy Targeting Different Gene Products Reveals Diverse and Context-Dependent Immune Evasion in Melanoma. Effern M, Glodde N, Braun M, Liebing J, Boll HN, Yong M, Bawden E, Hinze D, van den Boorn-Konijnenberg D, Daoud M, Aymans P, Landsberg J, Smyth MJ, Flatz L, Tuting T, Bald T, Gebhardt T, Holzel M. Immunity. 2020 Sep 15;53(3):564-580.e9. doi: 10.1016/j.immuni.2020.07.007. Epub 2020 Aug 3. PubMed 32750334.
Backbone
  Vector backbone: pCRISPaint
  Backbone manufacturer: Based on plasmids published by Schmid-Burgk et al. 2016 (DOI: 10.1038/ncomms12338)
  Backbone size w/o insert (bp): 2577
  Total vector size (bp): 3765
  Vector type: Gene tagging
  Selectable markers: Blasticidin
Growth in bacteria
  Bacterial resistance: Ampicillin, 100 μg/mL
  Growth temperature: 37°C
  Growth strain: DH5alpha
  Copy number: High Copy
Gene/Insert
  Gene/Insert name: mNeonGreen-T2A-BlastR
  Species: Branchiostoma lanceolatum, Bacillus cereus
  Insert size (bp): 1188
  Mutation: BlastR: Changed Methionin 1 to Glycine.
  Cloning method: Restriction Enzyme; 5′ cloning site Unknown (unknown if destroyed); 3′ cloning site Unknown (unknown if destroyed)
  Sequencing primers: 5′ CGATAGTACTAACATACGCTCTCCA; 3′ CTCCCCCTGAACCTGAAAC
Terms and licenses: Academic/Nonprofit Terms; Industry Terms: Not Available to Industry
How to cite: pCRISPaint-mNeon-BlastR [M1G] was a gift from Michael Hoelzel (Addgene plasmid # 171805 ; http://n2t.net/addgene:171805 ; RRID:Addgene_171805)
